>Addgene plasmid #214631 | pGL4_10xUAS-CMVmin-BC0404-luc2 | addgene full sequence | sequence record 423986 | Addgene NGS Result
GGCCTAACTGGCCGGTACCTGAGCTCGCTAGCCTCGAGGATATCAAACAAGTTTGTACAAAAAAGCAGGC
TCCCTAACTGGCCGGTACCGAGTTTCTAGACGGAGTACTGTCCTCCGAGCGGAGTACTGTCCTCCGACTC
GAGCGGAGTACTGTCCTCCGATCGGAGTACTGTCCTCCGCGAATTCCGGAGTACTGTCCTCCGAAGACGC
TAGTGCCGGTACCGAGTTTCTAGACGGAGTACTGTCCTCCGAGCGGAGTACTGTCCTCCGACTCGAGCGG
AGTACTGTCCTCCGATCGGAGTACTGTCCTCCGCGAATTCCGGAGTACTGTCCTCCGAAGACGCTAGCGG
GGGGCTACAACTTTTCTATACAAAGTTGCGGTACCCGGGTCGAGTAGGCGTGTACGGTGGGAGGCCTATA
TAAGCAGAGCTCGTTTAGTGAACCGTCAGATCGCCTGGAGACGCCATCCACGCTGTTTTGACCTCCATAG
AAGACACCGGGACCGATCCAGCCCAACTTTGTATAATAAAGTTGAGCTAGTTGCTAAGTCTGCCGAGTAG
AATTAACCCTCACTAAAGGGTAGGTGACACTATTTACAATCTCTCTCTATCTATCACGGACATCTAAATC
ATCATCTACTTTCCTATAGTGAGTCGTATTAGTAGACGCGAGTCAATGCATGTACGACAGCTTTCTTGTA
CAAAGTGGTTCGATATCAAGATCTGGCCTCGGCGGCCAAGCTTGGCAATCCGGTACTGTTGGTAAAGCCA
CCATGGAAGATGCCAAAAACATTAAGAAGGGCCCAGCGCCATTCTACCCACTCGAAGACGGGACCGCCGG
CGAGCAGCTGCACAAAGCCATGAAGCGCTACGCCCTGGTGCCCGGCACCATCGCCTTTACCGACGCACAT
ATCGAGGTGGACATTACCTACGCCGAGTACTTCGAGATGAGCGTTCGGCTGGCAGAAGCTATGAAGCGCT
ATGGGCTGAATACAAACCATCGGATCGTGGTGTGCAGCGAGAATAGCTTGCAGTTCTTCATGCCCGTGTT
GGGTGCCCTGTTCATCGGTGTGGCTGTGGCCCCAGCTAACGACATCTACAACGAGCGCGAGCTGCTGAAC
AGCATGGGCATCAGCCAGCCCACCGTCGTATTCGTGAGCAAGAAAGGGCTGCAAAAGATCCTCAACGTGC
AAAAGAAGCTACCGATCATACAAAAGATCATCATCATGGATAGCAAGACCGACTACCAGGGCTTCCAAAG
CATGTACACCTTCGTGACTTCCCATTTGCCACCCGGCTTCAACGAGTACGACTTCGTGCCCGAGAGCTTC
GACCGGGACAAAACCATCGCCCTGATCATGAACAGTAGTGGCAGTACCGGATTGCCCAAGGGCGTAGCCC
TACCGCACCGCACCGCTTGTGTCCGATTCAGTCATGCCCGCGACCCCATCTTCGGCAACCAGATCATCCC
CGACACCGCTATCCTCAGCGTGGTGCCATTTCACCACGGCTTCGGCATGTTCACCACGCTGGGCTACTTG
ATCTGCGGCTTTCGGGTCGTGCTCATGTACCGCTTCGAGGAGGAGCTATTCTTGCGCAGCTTGCAAGACT
ATAAGATTCAATCTGCCCTGCTGGTGCCCACACTATTTAGCTTCTTCGCTAAGAGCACTCTCATCGACAA
GTACGACCTAAGCAACTTGCACGAGATCGCCAGCGGCGGGGCGCCGCTCAGCAAGGAGGTAGGTGAGGCC
GTGGCCAAACGCTTCCACCTACCAGGCATCCGCCAGGGCTACGGCCTGACAGAAACAACCAGCGCCATTC
TGATCACCCCCGAAGGGGACGACAAGCCTGGCGCAGTAGGCAAGGTGGTGCCCTTCTTCGAGGCTAAGGT
GGTGGACTTGGACACCGGTAAGACACTGGGTGTGAACCAGCGCGGCGAGCTGTGCGTCCGTGGCCCCATG
ATCATGAGCGGCTACGTTAACAACCCCGAGGCTACAAACGCTCTCATCGACAAGGACGGCTGGCTGCACA
GCGGCGACATCGCCTACTGGGACGAGGACGAGCACTTCTTCATCGTGGACCGGCTGAAGAGCCTGATCAA
ATACAAGGGCTACCAGGTAGCCCCAGCCGAACTGGAGAGCATCCTGCTGCAACACCCCAACATCTTCGAC
GCCGGGGTCGCCGGCCTGCCCGACGACGATGCCGGCGAGCTGCCCGCCGCAGTCGTCGTGCTGGAACACG
GTAAAACCATGACCGAGAAGGAGATCGTGGACTATGTGGCCAGCCAGGTTACAACCGCCAAGAAGCTGCG
CGGTGGTGTTGTGTTCGTGGACGAGGTGCCTAAAGGACTGACCGGCAAGTTGGACGCCCGCAAGATCCGC
GAGATTCTCATTAAGGCCAAGAAGGGCGGCAAGATCGCCGTGTAATCTGCTTGCAAGAACTGGTTCAGTA
GCTTAAGCCACTTTGTGATCCACCTTAACAGCCACGGCTTCCCTCCCGAGGTGGAGGAGCAGGCCGCCGG
CACCCTGCCCATGAGCTGCGCCCAGGAGAGCGGCATGGATAGACACCCTGCTGCTTGCGCCAGCGCCAGG
ATCAACGTCTAACTGCAGTCTAGAGTCGGGGCGGCCGGCCGCTTCGAGCAGACATGATAAGATACATTGA
TGAGTTTGGACAAACCACAACTAGAATGCAGTGAAAAAAATGCTTTATTTGTGAAATTTGTGATGCTATT
GCTTTATTTGTAACCATTATAAGCTGCAATAAACAAGTTAACAACAACAATTGCATTCATTTTATGTTTC
AGGTTCAGGGGGAGGTGTGGGAGGTTTTTTAAAGCAAGTAAAACCTCTACAAATGTGGTAAAATCGATAA
GGATCCGTTTGCGTATTGGGCGCTCTTCCGCTGATCTGCGCAGCACCATGGCCTGAAATAACCTCTGAAA
GAGGAACTTGGTTAGCTACCTTCTGAGGCGGAAAGAACCAGCTGTGGAATGTGTGTCAGTTAGGGTGTGG
AAAGTCCCCAGGCTCCCCAGCAGGCAGAAGTATGCAAAGCATGCATCTCAATTAGTCAGCAACCAGGTGT
GGAAAGTCCCCAGGCTCCCCAGCAGGCAGAAGTATGCAAAGCATGCATCTCAATTAGTCAGCAACCATAG
TCCCGCCCCTAACTCCGCCCATCCCGCCCCTAACTCCGCCCAGTTCCGCCCATTCTCCGCCCCATGGCTG
ACTAATTTTTTTTATTTATGCAGAGGCCGAGGCCGCCTCTGCCTCTGAGCTATTCCAGAAGTAGTGAGGA
GGCTTTTTTGGAGGCCTAGGCTTTTGCAAAAAGCTCGATTCTTCTGACACTAGCGCCACCATGAAGAAGC
CCGAACTCACCGCTACCAGCGTTGAAAAATTTCTCATCGAGAAGTTCGACAGTGTGAGCGACCTGATGCA
GTTGTCGGAGGGCGAAGAGAGCCGAGCCTTCAGCTTCGATGTCGGCGGACGCGGCTATGTACTGCGGGTG
AATAGCTGCGCTGATGGCTTCTACAAAGACCGCTACGTGTACCGCCACTTCGCCAGCGCTGCACTACCCA
TCCCCGAAGTGTTGGACATCGGCGAGTTCAGCGAGAGCCTGACATACTGCATCAGTAGACGCGCCCAAGG
CGTTACTCTCCAAGACCTCCCCGAAACAGAGCTGCCTGCTGTGTTACAGCCTGTCGCCGAAGCTATGGAT
GCTATTGCCGCCGCCGACCTCAGTCAAACCAGCGGCTTCGGCCCATTCGGGCCCCAAGGCATCGGCCAGT
ACACAACCTGGCGGGATTTCATTTGCGCCATTGCTGATCCCCATGTCTACCACTGGCAGACCGTGATGGA
CGACACCGTGTCCGCCAGCGTAGCTCAAGCCCTGGACGAACTGATGCTGTGGGCCGAAGACTGTCCCGAG
GTGCGCCACCTCGTCCATGCCGACTTCGGCAGCAACAACGTCCTGACCGACAACGGCCGCATCACCGCCG
TAATCGACTGGTCCGAAGCTATGTTCGGGGACAGTCAGTACGAGGTGGCCAACATCTTCTTCTGGCGGCC
CTGGCTGGCTTGCATGGAGCAGCAGACTCGCTACTTCGAGCGCCGGCATCCCGAGCTGGCCGGCAGCCCT
CGTCTGCGAGCCTACATGCTGCGCATCGGCCTGGATCAGCTCTACCAGAGCCTCGTGGACGGCAACTTCG
ACGATGCTGCCTGGGCTCAAGGCCGCTGCGATGCCATCGTCCGCAGCGGGGCCGGCACCGTCGGTCGCAC
ACAAATCGCTCGCCGGAGCGCAGCCGTATGGACCGACGGCTGCGTCGAGGTGCTGGCCGACAGCGGCAAC
CGCCGGCCCAGTACACGACCGCGCGCTAAGGAGGTAGGTCGAGTTTAAACTCTAGAACCGGTCATGGCCG
CAATAAAATATCTTTATTTTCATTACATCTGTGTGTTGGTTTTTTGTGTGTTCGAACTAGATGCTGTCGA
CCGATGCCCTTGAGAGCCTTCAACCCAGTCAGCTCCTTCCGGTGGGCGCGGGGCATGACTATCGTCGCCG
CACTTATGACTGTCTTCTTTATCATGCAACTCGTAGGACAGGTGCCGGCAGCGCTCTTCCGCTTCCTCGC
TCACTGACTCGCTGCGCTCGGTCGTTCGGCTGCGGCGAGCGGTATCAGCTCACTCAAAGGCGGTAATACG
GTTATCCACAGAATCAGGGGATAACGCAGGAAAGAACATGTGAGCAAAAGGCCAGCAAAAGGCCAGGAAC
CGTAAAAAGGCCGCGTTGCTGGCGTTTTTCCATAGGCTCCGCCCCCCTGACGAGCATCACAAAAATCGAC
GCTCAAGTCAGAGGTGGCGAAACCCGACAGGACTATAAAGATACCAGGCGTTTCCCCCTGGAAGCTCCCT
CGTGCGCTCTCCTGTTCCGACCCTGCCGCTTACCGGATACCTGTCCGCCTTTCTCCCTTCGGGAAGCGTG
GCGCTTTCTCATAGCTCACGCTGTAGGTATCTCAGTTCGGTGTAGGTCGTTCGCTCCAAGCTGGGCTGTG
TGCACGAACCCCCCGTTCAGCCCGACCGCTGCGCCTTATCCGGTAACTATCGTCTTGAGTCCAACCCGGT
AAGACACGACTTATCGCCACTGGCAGCAGCCACTGGTAACAGGATTAGCAGAGCGAGGTATGTAGGCGGT
GCTACAGAGTTCTTGAAGTGGTGGCCTAACTACGGCTACACTAGAAGAACAGTATTTGGTATCTGCGCTC
TGCTGAAGCCAGTTACCTTCGGAAAAAGAGTTGGTAGCTCTTGATCCGGCAAACAAACCACCGCTGGTAG
CGGTGGTTTTTTTGTTTGCAAGCAGCAGATTACGCGCAGAAAAAAAGGATCTCAAGAAGATCCTTTGATC
TTTTCTACGGGGTCTGACGCTCAGTGGAACGAAAACTCACGTTAAGGGATTTTGGTCATGAGATTATCAA
AAAGGATCTTCACCTAGATCCTTTTAAATTAAAAATGAAGTTTTAAATCAATCTAAAGTATATATGAGTA
AACTTGGTCTGACAGCGGCCGCAAATGCTAAACCACTGCAGTGGTTACCAGTGCTTGATCAGTGAGGCAC
CGATCTCAGCGATCTGCCTATTTCGTTCGTCCATAGTGGCCTGACTCCCCGTCGTGTAGATCACTACGAT
TCGTGAGGGCTTACCATCAGGCCCCAGCGCAGCAATGATGCCGCGAGAGCCGCGTTCACCGGCCCCCGAT
TTGTCAGCAATGAACCAGCCAGCAGGGAGGGCCGAGCGAAGAAGTGGTCCTGCTACTTTGTCCGCCTCCA
TCCAGTCTATGAGCTGCTGTCGTGATGCTAGAGTAAGAAGTTCGCCAGTGAGTAGTTTCCGAAGAGTTGT
GGCCATTGCTACTGGCATCGTGGTATCACGCTCGTCGTTCGGTATGGCTTCGTTCAACTCTGGTTCCCAG
CGGTCAAGCCGGGTCACATGATCACCCATATTATGAAGAAATGCAGTCAGCTCCTTAGGGCCTCCGATCG
TTGTCAGAAGTAAGTTGGCCGCGGTGTTGTCGCTCATGGTAATGGCAGCACTACACAATTCTCTTACCGT
CATGCCATCCGTAAGATGCTTTTCCGTGACCGGCGAGTACTCAACCAAGTCGTTTTGTGAGTAGTGTATA
CGGCGACCAAGCTGCTCTTGCCCGGCGTCTATACGGGACAACACCGCGCCACATAGCAGTACTTTGAAAG
TGCTCATCATCGGGAATCGTTCTTCGGGGCGGAAAGACTCAAGGATCTTGCCGCTATTGAGATCCAGTTC
GATATAGCCCACTCTTGCACCCAGTTGATCTTCAGCATCTTTTACTTTCACCAGCGTTTCGGGGTGTGCA
AAAACAGGCAAGCAAAATGCCGCAAAGAAGGGAATGAGTGCGACACGAAAATGTTGGATGCTCATACTCG
TCCTTTTTCAATATTATTGAAGCATTTATCAGGGTTACTAGTACGTCTCTCAAGGATAAGTAAGTAATAT
TAAGGTACGGGAGGTATTGGACAGGCCGCAATAAAATATCTTTATTTTCATTACATCTGTGTGTTGGTTT
TTTGTGTGAATCGATAGTACTAACATACGCTCTCCATCAAAACAAAACGAAACAAAACAAACTAGCAAAA
TAGGCTGTCCCCAGTGCAAGTGCAGGTGCCAGAACATTTCTCT
Features (pLannotate 1.2.2; 25 found; start..end, strand, type, name):
     47..71      +  protein_bind   attB1: mutant version of attB; recombination site for the Gateway® BP reaction BP Clonase™
    101..119     +  protein_bind   5X UAS (fragment): five tandem copies of the "ScaI site" 17-mer CGGAGTACTGTCCTCCG, an upstream activating sequence (UAS) that efficiently binds yeast Gal4 (Webster et al., 1988; Pfeiffer et al., 2010) GAL4
    187..204     +  protein_bind   5X UAS (fragment): five tandem copies of the "ScaI site" 17-mer CGGAGTACTGTCCTCCG, an upstream activating sequence (UAS) that efficiently binds yeast Gal4 (Webster et al., 1988; Pfeiffer et al., 2010) GAL4
    235..253     +  protein_bind   5X UAS (fragment): five tandem copies of the "ScaI site" 17-mer CGGAGTACTGTCCTCCG, an upstream activating sequence (UAS) that efficiently binds yeast Gal4 (Webster et al., 1988; Pfeiffer et al., 2010) GAL4
    321..338     +  protein_bind   5X UAS (fragment): five tandem copies of the "ScaI site" 17-mer CGGAGTACTGTCCTCCG, an upstream activating sequence (UAS) that efficiently binds yeast Gal4 (Webster et al., 1988; Pfeiffer et al., 2010) GAL4
    358..378     -  protein_bind   attB4: mutant version of attB; core recombination site for the Gateway® BP reaction BP Clonase™
    394..431     +  promoter       minimal CMV promoter: human cytomegalovirus (CMV) immediate early promoter
    514..534     +  protein_bind   attB3: mutant version of attB; core recombination site for the Gateway® BP reaction BP Clonase™
    561..579     +  promoter       T3 promoter: promoter for bacteriophage T3 RNA polymerase
    643..661     -  promoter       T7 promoter: promoter for bacteriophage T7 RNA polymerase
    688..708     -  protein_bind   attB2: mutant version of attB; core recombination site for the Gateway® BP reaction BP Clonase™
    773..2425    +  CDS            luciferase: firefly luciferase synthetic luc2 version of the luciferase gene
   2429..2476    +  CDS            hCL1: non-ORF yeast peptide conferring ubiquitin-dependent degradation human codon-optimized
   2483..2599    +  CDS            hPEST: PEST degradation sequence from mouse ornithine decarboxylase human codon-optimized
   2648..2769    -  polyA_signal   SV40 poly(A) signal: SV40 polyadenylation signal
   2795..2926    -  CDS            LT_SV40 (fragment): Experimental evidence at protein level: Swiss-Prot protein existence level 1. Isoform 17kT antigen targets host RBL2 for degradation and promotes cell proliferation. Transactivates host cyclin A promoter through its J domain. From Simian virus 40 (SV40).
   2963..3320    +  promoter       SV40 promoter: SV40 enhancer and early promoter
   3351..4388    +  CDS            HygR: hygromycin B phosphotransferase confers resistance to hygromycin
   4412..4460    +  polyA_signal   poly(A) signal: synthetic polyadenylation signal
   4476..4607    +  CDS            TcR (fragment): tetracycline efflux protein; tet; confers resistance to tetracycline
   4787..5375    -  rep_origin     ori: high-copy-number ColE1/pMB1/pBR322/pUC origin of replication
   5575..6435    -  CDS            AmpR: β-lactamase confers resistance to ampicillin, carbenicillin, and related antibiotics
   6436..6477    -  promoter       AmpR promoter (fragment): bla
   6540..6588    +  polyA_signal   poly(A) signal: synthetic polyadenylation signal
   6602..6693    +  misc_feature   pause site: RNA polymerase II transcriptional pause signal from the human α2 globin gene
