[The description below was written by a language model from this plasmid's Addgene catalogue record and pLannotate feature annotations shown in this document.]
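Description:
pGL4_10xUAS-CMVmin-BC0404-luc2 is a 6.7 kb mammalian luciferase reporter plasmid built on the pGL4 backbone and assembled by Gateway cloning. It is maintained in E. coli at high copy through a ColE1/pUC-type origin and selected with ampicillin (AmpR). An SV40 enhancer/early promoter driving a hygromycin phosphotransferase gene with a synthetic poly(A) signal is also annotated, which would allow selection of stable mammalian cell lines. A synthetic poly(A) signal and an RNA polymerase II pause site lie upstream of the reporter cassette, a standard pGL4 arrangement that limits read-through transcription from the backbone into the sensor.

The payload is a synthetic sensor made of clustered Gal4 upstream activating sequences (ten copies by name; the annotation detects several UAS fragments) placed in front of a minimal CMV promoter, which has little activity until a Gal4 DNA-binding-domain transcription factor is recruited. The modules are separated by attB1, attB4, attB3 and attB2 sites, the scars of a multi-fragment Gateway assembly. Between attB3 and attB2 lies a short region flanked by T3 and T7 phage promoter sequences. This is presumably where the unique barcode BC0404 sits, although the feature table does not annotate the barcode itself. Downstream is the firefly luc2 coding sequence fused to hCL1 and hPEST degradation sequences, giving a short-lived luciferase that tracks changes in transcription closely, followed by an SV40 poly(A) signal.

According to the record, the plasmid serves as the UAS sensor in barcoded split-TEV assays. In such assays, reconstituted TEV protease typically releases a Gal4-based transactivator that then switches on the reporter. The transcribed barcode lets many sensors be pooled and read out together, here in the context of an ERBB receptor antagonist profiling assay.
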