Addgene plasmid #214631: pGL4_10xUAS-CMVmin-BC0404-luc2
Purpose: barcoded assay, UAS sensor for split TEV assays
Depositing lab: Michael Wehr. Depositing organization: Systasy Bioscience GmbH. Publication: Protocol for identifying properties of ERBB receptor antagonists using the barcoded ERBBprofiler assay. Popovic L, Rossner MJ, Wehr MC. STAR Protoc. 2024 Apr 16;5(2):102987. doi: 10.1016/j.xpro.2024.102987. PubMed 38635397.
Backbone
  Vector backbone: pGL4
  Vector type: Mammalian Expression, Luciferase
Growth in bacteria
  Bacterial resistance: Ampicillin, 100 μg/mL
  Growth temperature: 37°C
  Growth strain: DH5alpha
  Copy number: High Copy
Gene/Insert
  Gene/Insert name: 10x clustered UAS element with barcode 0404
  Species: Synthetic
  Cloning method: Gateway Cloning
Terms and licenses: Academic/Nonprofit Terms; Industry Terms: Not Available to Industry
How to cite: pGL4_10xUAS-CMVmin-BC0404-luc2 was a gift from Michael Wehr (Addgene plasmid # 214631 ; http://n2t.net/addgene:214631 ; RRID:Addgene_214631)
